>Addgene plasmid #83417 | negActinin-sstFRET-GR | depositor partial sequence | sequence record 158966 | negActinin-sstFRET-GR sequence 4500 bps
TAGTGAACCGTCAGATCCGCTAGCATGGACCATTATGATTCTCAGCAAACCAACGATTACATGCAGCCAG
AAGAGGACTGGGACCGGGACCTGCTCCTGGACCCGGCCTGGGAGAAGCAGCAGAGAAAGACATTCACGGC
ATGGTGTAACTCCCACCTCCGGAAGGCGGGGACACAGATCGAGAACATCGAAGAGGACTTCCGGGATGGC
CTGAAGCTCATGCTGCTGCTGGAGGTCATCTCAGGTGAACGCTTGGCCAAGCCAGAGCGAGGCAAGATGA
GAGTGCACAAGATCTCCAACGTCAACAAGGCCCTGGATTTCATAGCCAGCAAAGGCGTCAAACTGGTGTC
CATCGGAGCCGAAGAAATCGTGGATGGGAATGTGAAGATGACCCTGGGCATGATCTGGACCATCATCCTG
CGCTTTGCCATCCAGGACATCTCCGTGGAAGAGACTTCAGCCAAGGAAGGGCTGCTCCTGTGGTGTCAGA
GAAAGACAGCCCCTTACAAAAATGTCAACATCCAGAACTTCCACATAAGCTGGAAGGATGGCCTCGGCTT
CTGTGCTTTGATCCACCGACACCGGCCCGAGCTGATTGACTACGGGAAGCTGCGGAAGGATGATCCACTC
ACAAATCTGAATACGGCTTTTGACGTGGCAGAGAAGTACCTGGACATCCCCAAGATGCTGGATGCCGAAG
ACATCGTTGGAACTGCCCGACCGGATGAGAAAGCCATCATGACTTACGTGTCTAGCTTCTACCACGCCTT
CTCTGGAGCCCAGAAGGCGGAGACAGCAGCCAATCGCATCTGCAAGGTGTTGGCCGTCAACCAGGAGAAC
GAGCAGCTTATGGAAGACTACGAGAAGCTGGCCAGTGATCTGTTGGAGTGGATCCGCCGCACAATCCCGT
GGCTGGAGAACCGGGTGCCCGAGAACACCATGCATGCCATGCAACAGAAGCTGGAGGACTTCCGGGACTA
CCGGCGCCTGCACAAGCCGCCCAAGGTGCAGGAGAAGTGCCAGCTGGAGATCAACTTCAACACGCTGCAG
ACCAAGCTGCGGCTCAGCAACCGGCCTGCCTTCATGCCCTCTGAGGGCAGGATGGTCTCGGACATCAACA
ATGCCTGGGGCTGCCTGGAGCAGGTGGAGAAGGGCTATGAGGAGTGGTTGCTGAATGAGATCCGGAGGCT
GGAGCGACTGGACCACCTGGCAGAGAAGTTCCGGCAGAAGGCCTCCATCCACGAGGCCTGGACTGACGGC
AAAGAGGCCATGCTGCGACAGAAGGACTATGAGACCGCCACCCTCTCGGAGATCAAGGCCCTGCTCAAGA
AGCATGAGGCCTTCGAGAGTGACCTGGCTGCCCACCAGGACCGTGTGGAGCAGATTGCCGCCATCGCACA
GGAGCTCAATGAGCTGGACTATTATGACTCACCCAGTGTCAACGCCCGTTGCCAAAAGATCTGTGACCAG
TGGGACAATCTGGGGGCCCTAACTCAGAAGCGAAGGGAAGCTCTGGAGCGGACCGAGAAACTGCTGGAGA
CCATTGACCAGCTGTACTTGGAGTATGCCAAGCGGGCTGCACCCTTCAACAACTGGATGGAGGGGGCCAT
GGAGGACCTGCAGGACACCTTCATTGTGCACACCATTGAGGAGATCCAGGGACTGACCACAGCCCATGAG
CAGTTCAAGGCCACCCTCCCTGATGCCGACAAGGAGCGCCTGGCCATCCTGGGCATCCACAATGAGGTGT
CCAAGATTGTCCAGACCTACCACGTCAATATGGCGGGCACCAACCCCTACACAACCATCACGCCTCAGGA
GATCAATGGCAAATGGGACCACGTGCGGCAGCTGGTGCCTCGGAGGGACCAAGCTCTGACGGAGGAGCAT
GCCCGACAGCAGCACAATGAGAGGCTACGCAAGCAGTTTGGAGCCCAGGCCAATGTCATCGGGCCCTGGA
TCCAGACCAAGATGGAGGAGATCGGGAGGATCTCCATTGAGATGCATGGGACCCTGGAGGACCAGCTCAG
CCACCTGCGGCAGTATGAGAAGAGCATCGTCAACTACAAGCCAAAGATTGATCAGCTGGAGGGCGACCAC
CAGCTCATCCAGGAGGCGCTCATCTTCGACAACAAGCACACCAACTACACCATGGAGCACATCCGTGTGG
GCTGGGAGCAGCTGCTCACCACCATCGCCAGGACCATCAATGAGGTAGAGAACCAGATCCTGACCCGGGA
TGCCAAGGGCATCAGCCAGGAGCAGATGAATGAGTTCCGGGCCTCCTTCAACCACTTTGACCGGGATCAC
TCCGGCACACTGGGTCCCGAGGAGTTCAAAGCCTGCCTCATCAGCTTGGGTTATGATATTGGCAACGACC
CCCAGGGAGAAGCAGAATTTGCCCGCATCATGAGCATTGTGGACCCCAACCGCCTGGGGGTAGTGACATT
CCAGGCCTTCATTGACTTCATGTCCCGCGAGACAGCCGACACAGATACAGCAGACCAAGTCATGGCTTCC
TTCAAGATCCTGGCTGGGGACAAGAACTACATTACCATGGACGAGCTGCGCCGCGAGCTGCCACCCGACC
AGGCTGAGTACTGCATCGCGCGGATGGCCCCCTACACCGGCCCCGACTCCGTGCCAGGTGCTCTGGACTA
CATGTCCTTCTCCACGGCGCTGTACGGCGAGAGTGACCTCACCGGTATGGTGAGCAAGGGCGAGGAGGAT
AACATGGCCATCATCAAGGAGTTCATGCGCTTCAAGGTGCACATGGAGGGCTCCGTGAACGGCCACGAGT
TCGAGATCGAGGGCGAGGGCGAGGGCCGCCCCTACGAGGGCACCCAGACCGCCAAGCTGAAGGTGACCAA
GGGTGGCCCCCTGCCCTTCGCCTGGGACATCCTGTCCCCTCAGTTCATGTACGGCTCCAAGGCCTACGTG
AAGCACCCCGCCGACATCCCCGACTACTTGAAGCTGTCCTTCCCCGAGGGCTTCAAGTGGGAGCGCGTGA
TGAACTTCGAGGACGGCGGCGTGGTGACCGTGACCCAGGACTCCTCCCTTCAGGACGGCGAGTTCATCTA
CAAGGTGAAGCTGCGCGGCACCAACTTCCCCTCCGACGGCCCCGTAATGCAGAAGAAGACCATGGGCTGG
GAGGCCTCCTCCGAGCGGATGTACCCCGAGGACGGCGCCCTGAAGGGCGAGATCAAGCAGAGGCTGAAGC
TGAAGGACGGCGGCCACTACGACGCTGAGGTCAAGACCACCTACAAGGCCAAGAAGCCCGTGCAGCTGCC
CGGCGCCTACAACGTCAACATCAAGTTGGACATCACCTCCCACAACGAGGACTACACCATCGTGGAACAG
TACGAACGCGCCGAGGGCCGCCACTCCACCGGCGGCATGGACGAGCTGTACAAGGAATTCGGAGGCTTCC
ACAGAGATGCTGATGAAACCAAAGAATGGATTGAAGAGAAGAATCAAGCTCTAAACACAGACAATTATGG
ACATGATCTCGCCAGTGTCCAGGCCCTGCAACGCAAGCATGAGGGCTTCGAGAGGGACCTTGCGGCTCTC
GGTGACAAGGTAAACTCCCTTGGTGAAACAGCAGAGCGCCTGATCCAGTCCCATCCCGAGTCAGCAGAAG
ACCTGCAGGAAAAGTGCACAGAGTTAAACCAGGCCTGGAGCAGCCTGGGGAAACGTGCAGATCAGCGCAA
GGCAAAGGGAGGCGGATCCATGGTGAGCAAGGGCGAGGAGCTGTTCACCGGGGTGGTGCCCATCCTGGTC
GAGCTGGACGGCGACGTAAACGGCCACAAGTTCAGCGTGTCCGGCGAGGGCGAGGGCGATGCCACCTACG
GCAAGCTGACCCTGAAGTTCATCTGCACCACCGGCAAGCTGCCCGTGCCCTGGCCCACCCTCGTGACCAC
CCTGACCTACGGCGTGCAGTGCTTCAGCCGCTACCCCGACCACATGAAGCAGCACGACTTCTTCAAGTCC
GCCATGCCCGAAGGCTACGTCCAGGAGCGCACCATCTTCTTCAAGGACGACGGCAACTACAAGACCCGCG
CCGAGGTGAAGTTCGAGGGCGACACCCTGGTGAACCGCATCGAGCTGAAGGGCATCGACTTCAAGGAGGA
CGGCAACATCCTGGGGCACAAGCTGGAGTACAACTACAACAGCCACAACGTCTATATCATGGCCGACAAG
CAGAAGAACGGCATCAAGGTGAACTTCAAGATCCGCCACAACATCGAGGACGGCAGCGTGCAGCTCGCCG
ACCACTACCAGCAGAACACCCCCATCGGCGACGGCCCCGTGCTGCTGCCCGACAACCACTACCTGAGCAC
CCAGTCCGCCCTGAGCAAAGACCCCAACGAGAAGCGCGATCACATGGTCCTGCTGGAGTTCGTGACCGCC
GCCGGGATCACTCTCGGCATGGACGAGCTGTACAAGAGCGGCCGCTAAGGTACCGCGGGCCCGGGATCCA
CCGGATCTAGATAACTGATC
