>Addgene plasmid #83417 | negActinin-sstFRET-GR | addgene partial sequence | sequence record 166497 | mCherry-R 5'-TTGGTCACCTTCAGCTTGG-3'
CCTCGATCTCGAACTCGTGGCCGTTCACGGAGCCCTCCATGTGCACCTTGAAGCGCATGAACTCCTTGAT
GATGGCCATGTTATCCTCCTCGCCCTTGCTCACCATACCGGTGAGGTCACTCTCGCCGTACAGCGCCGTG
GAGAAGGACATGTAGTCCAGAGCACCTGGCACGGAGTCGGGGCCGGTGTAGGGGGCCATCCGCGCGATGC
AGTACTCAGCCTGGTCGGGTGGCAGCTCGCGGCGCAGCTCGTCCATGGTAATGTAGTTCTTGTCCCCAGC
CAGGATCTTGAAGGAAGCCATGACTTGGTCTGCTGTATCTGTGTCGGCTGTCTCGCGGGACATGAAGTCA
ATGAAGGCCTGGAATGTCACTACCCCCAGGCGGTTGGGGTCCACAATGCTCATGATGCGGGCAAATTCTG
CTTCTCCCTGGGGGTCGTTGCCAATATCATAACCCAAGCTGATGAGGCAGGCTTTGAACTCCTCGGGACC
CAGTGTGCCGGAGTGATCCCGGTCAAAGTGGTTGAAGGAGGCCCGGAACTCATTCATCTGCTCCTGGCTG
ATGCCCTTGGCATCCCGGGTCAGGATCTGGTTCTCTACCTCATTGATGGTCCTGGCGATGGTGGTGAGCA
GCTGCTCCCAGCCCACACGGATGTGCTCCATGGTGTAGTTGGTGTGCTTGTTGTCGAAGATGAGCGCCTC
CTGGATGAGCTGGTGGTCGCCCTCCAGCTGATCAATCTTTGGCTTGTAGTTGACGATGCTCTTCTCATAC
TGCCGCAGGTGGCTGAGCTGGTCCTCCAGG
