>Addgene plasmid #83417 | negActinin-sstFRET-GR | addgene partial sequence | sequence record 166498 | hACTN1-R 5'-agcctccggatctcattcag-3'
CAGGCAGCCCCAGGCATTGTTGATGTCCGAGACCATCCTGCCCTCAGAGGGCATGAAGGCAGGCCGGTTG
CTGAGCCGCAGCTTGGTCTGCAGCGTGTTGAAGTTGATCTCCAGCTGGCACTTCTCCTGCACCTTGGGCG
GCTTGTGCAGGCGCCGGTAGTCCCGGAAGTCCTCCAGCTTCTGTTGCATGGCATGCATGGTGTTCTCGGG
CACCCGGTTCTCCAGCCACGGGATTGTGCGGCGGATCCACTCCAACAGATCACTGGCCAGCTTCTCGTAG
TCTTCCATAAGCTGCTCGTTCTCCTGGTTGACGGCCAACACCTTGCAGATGCGATTGGCTGCTGTCTCCG
CCTTCTGGGCTCCAGAGAAGGCGTGGTAGAAGCTAGACACGTAAGTCATGATGGCTTTCTCATCCGGTCG
GGCAGTTCCAACGATGTCTTCGGCATCCAGCATCTTGGGGATGTCCAGGTACTTCTCTGCCACGTCAAAA
GCCGTATTCAGATTTGTGAGTGGATCATCCTTCCGCAGCTTCCCGTAGTCAATCAGCTCGGGCCGGTGTC
GGTGGATCAAAGCACAGAAGCCGAGGCCATCCTTCCAGCTTATGTGGAAGTTCTGGATGTTGACATTTTT
GTAAGGGGCTGTCTTTCTCTGACACCACAGGAGCAGCCCTTCCTTGGCTGAAGTCTCTTCCACGGAGATG
TCCTGGATGGCAAAGCGCAGGATGATGGTCCAGATCATGCCCAGGGTCATCTTCACATTCCCATCCACGA
TTTCTTCGGCTCCGATGGACACCAGTTTGACGCCTTTGCTGGCTATGAAATCCAGG
