[The description below was written by a language model from this plasmid's Addgene catalogue record.]
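Description:
negActinin-sstFRET-GR is a mammalian expression plasmid built on a pEGFP-C1 derivative backbone of about 3.95 kb, giving a total size of roughly 8.4 kb once the insert of about 4.4 kb is included. It is propagated in standard E. coli cloning strains under kanamycin selection. The record does not list the origin of replication, the copy number, or any mammalian selection marker, and no feature table is provided, so the detailed layout of the backbone cannot be confirmed here.

The payload, negActinin-sstFRET, sits between retained NheI and KpnI sites and is transcribed from the CMV promoter, a strong constitutive promoter suited to transient expression in cultured mammalian cells. The construct is the negative control for a FRET-based actinin tension sensor. In sensors of this type, a donor and acceptor fluorescent protein pair joined by a compliant linker is coupled to a cytoskeletal protein, so that mechanical load on the protein alters the FRET efficiency. A negative control is normally arranged so that the FRET module is attached to actinin but does not bear tension, which provides a baseline signal that is independent of force. How that is achieved in this plasmid is not stated. The record also does not state the species of the actinin sequence or the identity of the fluorescent proteins. The "GR" suffix may indicate a green/red pair, but this is an inference from the name.

The associated work used the actinin tension sensor to follow intracellular tension dynamics in MC3T3-E1 cells during adhesion to a substrate. This plasmid would serve as the comparison construct for separating tension-dependent FRET changes from unrelated effects.
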