Addgene plasmid #83417: negActinin-sstFRET-GR
Purpose: FRET-based actinin tension sensor (negative control)
Depositing lab: Tetsuya Kitaguchi. Publication: Observations of intracellular tension dynamics of MC3T3-E1 cells during substrate adhesion using a FRET-based actinin tension sensor. Wang J, Ito M, Zhong W, Sugita S, Michiue T, Tsuboi T, Kitaguchi T, Matsumoto T. J Biomech Sci Eng (2016). Vol.11, No.4 10.1299/jbse.16-00504.
Backbone
  Vector backbone: pEGFP c1 derivative
  Backbone size w/o insert (bp): 3953
  Total vector size (bp): 8387
  Vector type: Mammalian Expression
Growth in bacteria
  Bacterial resistance: Kanamycin, 50 μg/mL
  Growth temperature: 37°C
  Growth strain: DH5alpha
  Copy number: Unknown
Gene/Insert
  Gene/Insert name: negActinin-sstFRET
  Insert size (bp): 4434
  Promoter: CMV
  Cloning method: Restriction Enzyme; 5′ cloning site NheI (not destroyed); 3′ cloning site KpnI (not destroyed)
  Sequencing primers: 5′ CGCAAATGGGCGGTAGGCGTG
Terms and licenses: Academic/Nonprofit Terms; Industry Terms: Not Available to Industry
How to cite: negActinin-sstFRET-GR was a gift from Tetsuya Kitaguchi (Addgene plasmid # 83417 ; http://n2t.net/addgene:83417 ; RRID:Addgene_83417)
